Addgene plasmid #202921: Salsa-BC80-P1G8
Purpose: Expression of barcoded reporter plasmid for PRESTO-Salsa; EGFP/BC80
Depositing lab: Noah Palm. Depositing organization: Yale University. Publication: Highly multiplexed bioactivity screening reveals human and microbiota metabolome-GPCRome interactions. Chen H, Rosen CE, Gonzalez-Hernandez JA, Song D, Potempa J, Ring AM, Palm NW. Cell. 2023 Jul 6;186(14):3095-3110.e19. doi: 10.1016/j.cell.2023.05.024. Epub 2023 Jun 14. PubMed 37321219.
Backbone
  Vector backbone: pCER206
  Vector type: Mammalian Expression
Growth in bacteria
  Bacterial resistance: Ampicillin, 100 μg/mL
  Growth temperature: 37°C
  Growth strain: DH5alpha
  Copy number: High Copy
Gene/Insert
  Gene/Insert name: EGFP/BC80
  Species: Synthetic
  Insert size (bp): 730
  Promoter: Tet Response Element (TRE)
  Cloning method: Restriction Enzyme; 5′ cloning site BsrGI (not destroyed); 3′ cloning site HindIII (not destroyed)
  Sequencing primers: 5′ Custom primer (GAAGCGCGATCACATGG)
Terms and licenses: Academic/Nonprofit Terms; Industry Terms: Not Available to Industry
How to cite: Salsa-BC80-P1G8 was a gift from Noah Palm (Addgene plasmid # 202921 ; http://n2t.net/addgene:202921 ; RRID:Addgene_202921)
