[The description below was written by a language model from this plasmid's Addgene catalogue record and pLannotate feature annotations shown in this document.]
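Description:
Salsa-BC80-P1G8 is a mammalian expression plasmid built on the pCER206 backbone that serves as one member of a set of barcoded reporter plasmids for PRESTO-Salsa, a highly multiplexed assay for screening GPCR activity. It is maintained in E. coli as a high-copy plasmid through a ColE1/pUC-type origin and selected with ampicillin via the β-lactamase (AmpR) gene and its native promoter. The sequenced record is about 5.1 kb.

The payload is a synthetic EGFP/BC80 insert of roughly 730 bp, placed between BsrGI and HindIII sites and driven by a tetracycline response element. The feature table shows a central cluster of tetO repeats flanked by minimal promoter elements facing in opposite directions, suggesting a bidirectional Tet-responsive arrangement. On one side, a TRE3G-type promoter fragment drives mammalian codon-optimized EGFP, followed by a short polylinker remnant; the barcode itself is not annotated, though the cloning sites and insert name suggest it lies just downstream of EGFP, where it would be transcribed with the reporter. An SV40 poly(A) signal is annotated after this region, but on the opposite strand. On the other side, a minimal CMV promoter faces a polylinker fragment, a rabbit β-globin intron, a short globin coding fragment and a β-globin poly(A) signal, with no annotated coding insert in that arm. Small lacI, SV40 large T antigen and aminoglycoside phosphotransferase fragments appear to be backbone remnants.

Because the promoter depends on a Tet-family transactivator, reporter transcription should occur only when such a factor is supplied. The record does not describe how it is provided, nor which receptor BC80 is paired with. The barcode presumably allows the reporter output of individual plasmids to be distinguished in pooled experiments.
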