Features (pLannotate 1.2.2; 17 found; start..end, strand, type, name):
      2..55      +  CDS            lacI (fragment): lac repressor; lacI; The lac repressor binds to the lac operator to inhibit transcription in E. coli. This inhibition can be relieved by adding lactose or isopropyl-β-D-thiogalactopyranoside (IPTG).
    388..443     -  polyA_signal   β-globin poly(A) signal: rabbit β-globin polyadenylation signal (Gil and Proudfoot, 1987)
    518..640     -  CDS            HBB: HBB_COLGU - Experimental evidence at transcript level: Swiss-Prot protein existence level 2. Involved in oxygen transport from the lung to the various peripheral tissues. From Colobus guereza (Mantled guereza) (Eastern black-and-white colobus monkey).
    644..1216    -  intron         β-globin intron: intron from rabbit β-globin gene
   1312..1343    -  misc_feature   MCS (fragment): pUC18/19 multiple cloning site
   1437..1475    -  promoter       minimal CMV promoter: human cytomegalovirus (CMV) immediate early promoter
   1493..1708    -  protein_bind   tetracycline response element (fragment): contains seven copies of the tetracycline operator tetO tetracycline repressor TetR
   1708..1753    +  promoter       TRE3GV promoter (fragment): 3rd-generation Tet-responsive promoter that can be activated by binding of Tet-On® 3G, optimized for retroviral and lentiviral vectors
   1829..1856    +  misc_feature   MCS (fragment): pBluescript multiple cloning site
   1861..2580    +  CDS            EGFP: the original enhanced GFP (Yang et al., 1996) mammalian codon-optimized
   2588..2613    +  misc_feature   MCS (fragment): pBluescript multiple cloning site
   2627..2761    -  polyA_signal   SV40 poly(A) signal: SV40 polyadenylation signal
   2784..2867    -  CDS            large T antigen (fragment): large T antigen from SV40 (simian virus 40)
   2861..3091    -  CDS            str (fragment): STR_KLEPN - Protein inferred from homology: Swiss-Prot protein existence level 3. The aminoglycoside phosphotransferases achieve inactivation of their antibiotic substrates by phosphorylation. From Klebsiella pneumoniae.
   3210..3314    +  promoter       AmpR promoter: bla
   3315..4175    +  CDS            AmpR: β-lactamase; bla; confers resistance to ampicillin, carbenicillin, and related antibiotics
   4346..4934    +  rep_origin     ori: high-copy-number ColE1/pMB1/pBR322/pUC origin of replication
>Addgene plasmid #202921 | Salsa-BC80-P1G8 | addgene full sequence | sequence record 413463 | Addgene NGS Result
AGCGCCCAATACGCAAACCGCCTCTCCCCGCGCGTTGGCCGATTCATTAATGCAGTCGAGGGATCTCCAT
AAGAGAAGAGGGACAGCTATGACTGGGAGTAGTCAGGAGAGGAGGAAAAATCTGGCTAGTAAAACATGTA
AGGAAAATTTTAGGGATGTTAAAGAAAAAAATAACACAAAACAAAATATAAAAAAAATCTAACCTCAAGT
CAAGGCTTTTCTATGGAATAAGGAATGGACAGCAGGGGGCTGTTTCATATACTGATGACCTCTTTATAGC
CAACCTTTGTTCATGGCAGCCAGCATATGGGCATATGTTGCCAAACTCTAAACCAAATACTCATTCTGAT
GTTTTAAATGATTTGCCCTCCCATATGTCCTTCCGAGTGAGAGACACAAAAAATTCCAACACACTATTGC
AATGAAAATAAATTTCCTTTATTAGCCAGAAGTCAGATGCTCAAGGGGCTTCATGATGTCCCCATAATTT
TTGGCAGAGGGAAAAAGATCGATCTCAGTGGTATTTGTGAGCCAGGGCATTGGCCACACCAGCCACCACC
TTCTGATAGGCAGCCTGCACCTGAGGAGTGAATTCTTTGCCAAAATGATGAGACAGCACAACAACCAGCA
CGTTGCCCAGGAGCTGTAGGAAAGAGAAGAAGGCATGAACATGGTTAGCAGAGGGGCCCGGTTTGGACTC
AGAGTATTTTATCCTCATCTCAAACAGTGTATATCATTGTAACCATAAAGAGAAAGGCAGGATGATGACC
AGGGTGTAGTTGTTTCTACCAATAAGAATATTTCCACGCCAGCCAGAATTTATATGCAGAAATATTCTAC
CTTATCATTTAATTATAACAATTGTTCTCTAAAACTGTGCTGAAGTACAATATAATATACCCTGATTGCC
TTGAAAAAAAAGTGATTAGAGAAAGTACTTACAATCTGACAAATAAACAAAAGTGAATTTAAAAATTCGT
TACAAATGCAAGCTAAAGTTTAACGAAAAAGTTACAGAAAATGAAAAGAAAATAAGAGGAGACAATGGTT
GTCAACAGAGTAGAAAGTGAAAGAAACAAAATTATCATGAGGGTCCATGGTGATACAAGGGACATCTTCC
CATTCTAAACAACACCCTGAAAACTTTGCCCCCTCCATATAACATGAATTTTACAATAGCGAAAAAGAAA
GAACAATCAAGGGTCCCCAAACTCACCCTGAAGTTCTCAGCTCTAGAGATATCGTCGAGGCCGCGCTAGC
GTTTAAACTGTCGACCTTAATTAAGAGATCTGCTCGAGGCGCGTCAGCTGACTAGAGGATCCCCGGGTAC
CGAGCTCGAATTCGGGGCCGCGGAGGCTGGATCGGTCCCGGTGTCTTCTATGGAGGTCAAAACAGCGTGG
ATGGCGTCTCCAGGCGATCTGACGGTTCACTAAACGAGCTCTGCTTATATAGGCCTCCCACCGTACACGC
CTACCTCGACCCGGGTACCGAGCTCGACTTTCACTTTTCTCTATCACTGATAGGGAGTGGTAAACTCGAC
TTTCACTTTTCTCTATCACTGATAGGGAGTGGTAAACTCGACTTTCACTTTTCTCTATCACTGATAGGGA
GTGGTAAACTCGACTTTCACTTTTCTCTATCACTGATAGGGAGTGGTAAACTCGACTTTCACTTTTCTCT
ATCACTGATAGGGAGTGGTAAACTCGACCTATATAAGCAGAGCTCGTTTAGTGAACCGTCAGATCGCCTG
GAGACGCCATCCACGCTGTTTTGACCTCCATAGAAGACACCGGGACCGATCCAGCCTCCGCGGCCCCGAA
TTCCTGCAGCGGCCGCTCTAGAACTAGTGGATCCCCGCGGATGGTGAGCAAGGGCGAGGAGCTGTTCACC
GGGGTGGTGCCCATCCTGGTCGAGCTGGACGGCGACGTAAACGGCCACAAGTTCAGCGTGTCCGGCGAGG
GCGAGGGCGATGCCACCTACGGCAAGCTGACCCTGAAGTTCATCTGCACCACCGGCAAGCTGCCCGTGCC
CTGGCCCACCCTCGTGACCACCCTGACCTACGGCGTGCAGTGCTTCAGCCGCTACCCCGACCACATGAAG
CAGCACGACTTCTTCAAGTCCGCCATGCCCGAAGGCTACGTCCAGGAGCGCACCATCTTCTTCAAGGACG
ACGGCAACTACAAGACCCGCGCCGAGGTGAAGTTCGAGGGCGACACCCTGGTGAACCGCATCGAGCTGAA
GGGCATCGACTTCAAGGAGGACGGCAACATCCTGGGGCACAAGCTGGAGTACAACTACAACAGCCACAAC
GTCTATATCATGGCCGACAAGCAGAAGAACGGCATCAAGGTGAACTTCAAGATCCGCCACAACATCGAGG
ACGGCAGCGTGCAGCTCGCCGACCACTACCAGCAGAACACCCCCATCGGCGACGGCCCCGTGCTGCTGCC
CGACAACCACTACCTGAGCACCCAGTCCGCCCTGAGCAAAGACCCCAACGAGAAGCGCGATCACATGGTC
CTGCTGGAGTTCGTGACCGCCGCCGGGATCACTCTCGGCATGGACGAGCTGTACAAGTAAGCAGCAACAG
GAATTCGATATCAAGCTTGTCGACCTAGTTCTAGAGGATCCAGACATGATAAGATACATTGATGAGTTTG
GACAAACCACAACTAGAATGCAGTGAAAAAAATGCTTTATTTGTGAAATTTGTGATGCTATTGCTTTATT
TGTAACCATTATAAGCTGCAATAAACAAGTTAACAACAACAATTGCATTCATTTTATGTTTCAGGTTCAG
GGGGAGGTGTGGGAGGTTTTTTAAAGCAAGTAAAACCTCTACAAATGTGGTATGGCTGATTATGATCCTG
CAAGCCTCGTCGTCCTGGCCGGACCACGCTATCTGTGCAAGGTCCCCGGCCCCGGACGCGCGCTCCATGA
GCAGAGCGCCCGCCGCCGAGGCGAAGACTCGGGCGGCGCCCTGCCCGTCCCACCAGGTCAACAGGCGGTA
ACCGGCCTCTTCATCGGGAATGCGCGCGACCTTCAGCATCGCCGGCATGTCCCCCTGGCGGACGGGAAGT
ATCCAGCTCGACCAAGCTGGCCGCGTCGAGTGAAGACGAAAGGGCCTCGTGATACGCCTATTTTTATAGG
TTAATGTCATGATAATAATGGTTTCTTAGACGTCAGGTGGCACTTTTCGGGGAAATGTGCGCGGAACCCC
TATTTGTTTATTTTTCTAAATACATTCAAATATGTATCCGCTCATGAGACAATAACCCTGATAAATGCTT
CAATAATATTGAAAAAGGAAGAGTATGAGTATTCAACATTTCCGTGTCGCCCTTATTCCCTTTTTTGCGG
CATTTTGCCTTCCTGTTTTTGCTCACCCAGAAACGCTGGTGAAAGTAAAAGATGCTGAAGATCAGTTGGG
TGCACGAGTGGGTTACATCGAACTGGATCTCAACAGCGGTAAGATCCTTGAGAGTTTTCGCCCCGAAGAA
CGTTTTCCAATGATGAGCACTTTTAAAGTTCTGCTATGTGGCGCGGTATTATCCCGTGTTGACGCCGGGC
AAGAGCAACTCGGTCGCCGCATACACTATTCTCAGAATGACTTGGTTGAGTACTCACCAGTCACAGAAAA
GCATCTTACGGATGGCATGACAGTAAGAGAATTATGCAGTGCTGCCATAACCATGAGTGATAACACTGCG
GCCAACTTACTTCTGACAACGATCGGAGGACCGAAGGAGCTAACCGCTTTTTTGCACAACATGGGGGATC
ATGTAACTCGCCTTGATCGTTGGGAACCGGAGCTGAATGAAGCCATACCAAACGACGAGCGTGACACCAC
GATGCCTGTAGCAATGGCAACAACGTTGCGCAAACTATTAACTGGCGAACTACTTACTCTAGCTTCCCGG
CAACAATTAATAGACTGGATGGAGGCGGATAAAGTTGCAGGACCACTTCTGCGCTCGGCCCTTCCGGCTG
GCTGGTTTATTGCTGATAAATCTGGAGCCGGTGAGCGTGGGTCTCGCGGTATCATTGCAGCACTGGGGCC
AGATGGTAAGCCCTCCCGTATCGTAGTTATCTACACGACGGGGAGTCAGGCAACTATGGATGAACGAAAT
AGACAGATCGCTGAGATAGGTGCCTCACTGATTAAGCATTGGTAACTGTCAGACCAAGTTTACTCATATA
TACTTTAGATTGATTTAAAACTTCATTTTTAATTTAAAAGGATCTAGGTGAAGATCCTTTTTGATAATCT
CATGACCAAAATCCCTTAACGTGAGTTTTCGTTCCACTGAGCGTCAGACCCCGTAGAAAAGATCAAAGGA
TCTTCTTGAGATCCTTTTTTTCTGCGCGTAATCTGCTGCTTGCAAACAAAAAAACCACCGCTACCAGCGG
TGGTTTGTTTGCCGGATCAAGAGCTACCAACTCTTTTTCCGAAGGTAACTGGCTTCAGCAGAGCGCAGAT
ACCAAATACTGTTCTTCTAGTGTAGCCGTAGTTAGGCCACCACTTCAAGAACTCTGTAGCACCGCCTACA
TACCTCGCTCTGCTAATCCTGTTACCAGTGGCTGCTGCCAGTGGCGATAAGTCGTGTCTTACCGGGTTGG
ACTCAAGACGATAGTTACCGGATAAGGCGCAGCGGTCGGGCTGAACGGGGGGTTCGTGCACACAGCCCAG
CTTGGAGCGAACGACCTACACCGAACTGAGATACCTACAGCGTGAGCTATGAGAAAGCGCCACGCTTCCC
GAAGGGAGAAAGGCGGACAGGTATCCGGTAAGCGGCAGGGTCGGAACAGGAGAGCGCACGAGGGAGCTTC
CAGGGGGAAACGCCTGGTATCTTTATAGTCCTGTCGGGTTTCGCCACCTCTGACTTGAGCGTCGATTTTT
GTGATGCTCGTCAGGGGGGCGGAGCCTATGGAAAAACGCCAGCAACGCGGCCTTTTTACGGTTCCTGGCC
TTTTGCTGGCCTTTTGCTCACATGTTCTTTCCTGCGTTATCCCCTGATTCTGTGGATAACCGTATTACCG
CCTTTGAGTGAGCTGATACCGCTCGCCGCAGCCGAACGACCGAGCGCAGCGAGTCAGTGAGCGAGGAAGC
GGAAG
