>Addgene plasmid #202921 | Salsa-BC80-P1G8 | depositor partial sequence | sequence record 393794 | BC80
GCAGCAACAG
